Addgene plasmid #184649: pLPC-FLAG.Mm.EPC2
Purpose: Retroviral expression of mouse EPC2
Depositing lab: Agnel Sfeir. Depositing organization: Memorial Sloan-Kettering Cancer Center. Publication: Rap1 regulates TIP60 function during fate transition between two-cell-like and pluripotent states. Barry RM, Sacco O, Mameri A, Stojaspal M, Kartsonis W, Shah P, De Ioannes P, Hofr C, Cote J, Sfeir A. Genes Dev. 2022 Feb 24. pii: gad.349039.121. doi: 10.1101/gad.349039.121. PubMed 35210222.
Backbone
  Vector backbone: pLPC
  Backbone size w/o insert (bp): 5709
  Total vector size (bp): 8122
  Vector type: Mammalian Expression, Retroviral
  Selectable markers: Puromycin
Growth in bacteria
  Bacterial resistance: Ampicillin, 100 μg/mL
  Growth temperature: 37°C
  Growth strain: NEB Stable
  Copy number: Unknown
Gene/Insert
  Gene/Insert name: Epc2
  Species: M. musculus (mouse)
  Entrez Gene: Epc2 (a.k.a. 5830499L14, D2Ertd694e)
  Promoter: CMV
  Tag / fusion protein: FLAG (N terminal on backbone)
  Cloning method: Restriction Enzyme; 5′ cloning site BamHI (unknown if destroyed); 3′ cloning site EcoRI (unknown if destroyed)
  Sequencing primers: 5′ GATCTAGTAAACTCTCCTTCCGAGC; 3′ AAGCTAGCTTGCCAAACCTACAGG
Terms and licenses: Academic/Nonprofit Terms; Industry Terms: Not Available to Industry
Depositor comments: Please visit https://www.biorxiv.org/content/10.1101/2021.11.02.467017v1 for bioRxiv preprint.
How to cite: pLPC-FLAG.Mm.EPC2 was a gift from Agnel Sfeir (Addgene plasmid # 184649 ; http://n2t.net/addgene:184649 ; RRID:Addgene_184649)
