[The description below was written by a language model from this plasmid's Addgene catalogue record and pLannotate feature annotations shown in this document.]
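Description:
pLPC-FLAG.Mm.EPC2 is an 8.1 kb gammaretroviral expression plasmid built on the pLPC backbone for delivering mouse Epc2 (enhancer of polycomb homolog 2) into mammalian cells. In bacteria it is maintained through a high-copy ColE1/pUC-type origin and selected with ampicillin via the β-lactamase gene. The viral portion is flanked by Moloney murine leukemia virus long terminal repeats. Downstream of the 5′ LTR lie a packaging signal (annotated as an MESV Ψ fragment) and a truncated gag segment lacking its start codon. Together these allow the genomic transcript to be encapsidated when the plasmid is introduced into a packaging cell line that supplies the viral proteins in trans.

Within the provirus, a puromycin N-acetyltransferase gene sits directly after the Ψ/gag region, a position consistent with expression from the LTR-driven transcript, and permits puromycin selection of transduced cells. An internal human CMV immediate-early enhancer and promoter then drives the payload. This is the Epc2 coding sequence, cloned between BamHI and EcoRI and fused at its N terminus to a backbone-encoded FLAG epitope for detection or immunoprecipitation. A T7 promoter lies just upstream of the tag.

The automated annotation labels the insert by its closest match, human EPC2, and labels the tag as a 3xFLAG fragment, but the catalogue record specifies the mouse gene. Small hits to an HIV-1 LTR, bom and lacI are short fragments and probably have no functional significance. The construct is intended for stable retroviral expression of FLAG-tagged EPC2. The associated publication concerns Rap1 regulation of TIP60 function during transitions between two-cell-like and pluripotent states.
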