Features (pLannotate 1.2.2; 17 found; start..end, strand, type, name):
    182..770     -  rep_origin     ori: high-copy-number ColE1/pMB1/pBR322/pUC origin of replication
    930..1790    -  CDS            AmpR: β-lactamase; bla; confers resistance to ampicillin, carbenicillin, and related antibiotics
   1791..1895    -  promoter       AmpR promoter: bla
   1926..2395    +  LTR            LTR: long terminal repeat from Moloney murine leukemia virus
   2519..2793    +  misc_feature   MESV Ψ (fragment): packaging signal of murine embryonic stem cell virus
   2860..3276    +  CDS            gag (truncated): truncated Moloney murine leukemia virus (MMLV) gag gene lacking the start codon
   3294..3893    +  CDS            PuroR: puromycin N-acetyltransferase; pac from Streptomyces alboniger; confers resistance to puromycin
   3966..4018    -  misc_feature   bom (fragment): basis of mobility region from pBR322
   4173..4552    +  enhancer       CMV enhancer: human cytomegalovirus immediate early enhancer
   4553..4756    +  promoter       CMV promoter: human cytomegalovirus (CMV) immediate early promoter
   4752..4785    +  LTR            5' LTR (truncated) (fragment): truncated 5' long terminal repeat (LTR) from HIV-1
   4801..4819    +  promoter       T7 promoter: promoter for bacteriophage T7 RNA polymerase
   4859..4883    +  CDS            3xFLAG (fragment): three tandem FLAG® epitope tags
   4890..7310    +  CDS            EPC2: EPC2_HUMAN - Experimental evidence at protein level: Swiss-Prot protein existence level 1. May play a role in transcription or DNA repair. From Homo sapiens (Human).
   7412..7533    +  LTR            3' LTR (ΔU3) (fragment): self-inactivating 3' long terminal repeat (LTR) from Moloney murine leukemia virus
   7534..8003    +  LTR            LTR: long terminal repeat from Moloney murine leukemia virus
   8069..8121    -  CDS            lacI (fragment): lac repressor; lacI; The lac repressor binds to the lac operator to inhibit transcription in E. coli. This inhibition can be relieved by adding lactose or isopropyl-β-D-thiogalactopyranoside (IPTG).
>Addgene plasmid #184649 | pLPC-FLAG.Mm.EPC2 | addgene full sequence | sequence record 362543 | Addgene NGS Result
CTTCCGCTTCCTCGCTCACTGACTCGCTGCGCTCGGTCGTTCGGCTGCGGCGAGCGGTATCAGCTCACTC
AAAGGCGGTAATACGGTTATCCACAGAATCAGGGGATAACGCAGGAAAGAACATGTGAGCAAAAGGCCAG
CAAAAGGCCAGGAACCGTAAAAAGGCCGCGTTGCTGGCGTTTTTCCATAGGCTCCGCCCCCCTGACGAGC
ATCACAAAAATCGACGCTCAAGTCAGAGGTGGCGAAACCCGACAGGACTATAAAGATACCAGGCGTTTCC
CCCTGGAAGCTCCCTCGTGCGCTCTCCTGTTCCGACCCTGCCGCTTACCGGATACCTGTCCGCCTTTCTC
CCTTCGGGAAGCGTGGCGCTTTCTCATAGCTCACGCTGTAGGTATCTCAGTTCGGTGTAGGTCGTTCGCT
CCAAGCTGGGCTGTGTGCACGAACCCCCCGTTCAGCCCGACCGCTGCGCCTTATCCGGTAACTATCGTCT
TGAGTCCAACCCGGTAAGACACGACTTATCGCCACTGGCAGCAGCCACTGGTAACAGGATTAGCAGAGCG
AGGTATGTAGGCGGTGCTACAGAGTTCTTGAAGTGGTGGCCTAACTACGGCTACACTAGAAGAACAGTAT
TTGGTATCTGCGCTCTGCTGAAGCCAGTTACCTTCGGAAAAAGAGTTGGTAGCTCTTGATCCGGCAAACA
AACCACCGCTGGTAGCGGTGGTTTTTTTGTTTGCAAGCAGCAGATTACGCGCAGAAAAAAAGGATCTCAA
GAAGATCCTTTGATCTTTTCTACGGGGTCTGACGCTCAGTGGAACGAAAACTCACGTTAAGGGATTTTGG
TCATGAGATTATCAAAAAGGATCTTCACCTAGATCCTTTTGCGGCCGCAAATCAATCTAAAGTATATATG
AGTAAACTTGGTCTGACAGTTACCAATGCTTAATCAGTGAGGCACCTATCTCAGCGATCTGTCTATTTCG
TTCATCCATAGTTGCCTGACTCCCCGTCGTGTAGATAACTACGATACGGGAGGGCTTACCATCTGGCCCC
AGTGCTGCAATGATACCGCGAGACCCACGCTCACCGGCTCCAGATTTATCAGCAATAAACCAGCCAGCCG
GAAGGGCCGAGCGCAGAAGTGGTCCTGCAACTTTATCCGCCTCCATCCAGTCTATTAATTGTTGCCGGGA
AGCTAGAGTAAGTAGTTCGCCAGTTAATAGTTTGCGCAACGTTGTTGCCATTGCTACAGGCATCGTGGTG
TCACGCTCGTCGTTTGGTATGGCTTCATTCAGCTCCGGTTCCCAACGATCAAGGCGAGTTACATGATCCC
CCATGTTGTGCAAAAAAGCGGTTAGCTCCTTCGGTCCTCCGATCGTTGTCAGAAGTAAGTTGGCCGCAGT
GTTATCACTCATGGTTATGGCAGCACTGCATAATTCTCTTACTGTCATGCCATCCGTAAGATGCTTTTCT
GTGACTGGTGAGTACTCAACCAAGTCATTCTGAGAATAGTGTATGCGGCGACCGAGTTGCTCTTGCCCGG
CGTCAATACGGGATAATACCGCGCCACATAGCAGAACTTTAAAAGTGCTCATCATTGGAAAACGTTCTTC
GGGGCGAAAACTCTCAAGGATCTTACCGCTGTTGAGATCCAGTTCGATGTAACCCACTCGTGCACCCAAC
TGATCTTCAGCATCTTTTACTTTCACCAGCGTTTCTGGGTGAGCAAAAACAGGAAGGCAAAATGCCGCAA
AAAAGGGAATAAGGGCGACACGGAAATGTTGAATACTCATACTCTTCCTTTTTCAATATTATTGAAGCAT
TTATCAGGGTTATTGTCTCATGAGCGGATACATATTTGAATGTATTTAGAAAAATAAACAAATAGGGGTT
CCGCGCACATTTCCCCGAAAAGTGCCACCTGCAGCCTGAATATGGGCCAAACAGGATATCTGTGGTAAGC
AGTTCCTGCCCCGGCTCAGGGCCAAGAACAGATGGAACAGCTGAATATGGGCCAAACAGGATATCTGTGG
TAAGCAGTTCCTGCCCCGGCTCAGGGCCAAGAACAGATGGTCCCCAGATGCGGTCCAGCCCTCAGCAGTT
TCTAGAGAACCATCAGATGTTTCCAGGGTGCCCCAAGGACCTGAAATGACCCTGTGCCTTATTTGAACTA
ACCAATCAGTTCGCTTCTCGCTTCTGTTCGCGCGCTTCTGCTCCCCGAGCTCAATAAAAGAGCCCACAAC
CCCTCACTCGGGGCGCCAGTCCTCCGATTGACTGAGTCGCCCGGGTACCCGTGTATCCAATAAACCCTCT
TGCAGTTGCATCCGACTTGTGGTCTCGCTGTTCCTTGGGAGGGTCTCCTCTGAGTGATTGACTACCCGTC
AGCGGGGGTCTTTCATTTGGGGGCTCGTCCGGGATCGGGAGACCCCTGCCCAGGGACCACCGACCCACCA
CCGGGAGGCAAGCTGGCCAGCAACTTATCTGTGTCTGTCCGATTGTCTAGTGTCTATGACTGATTTTATG
CGCCTGCGTCGGTACTAGTTAGCTAACTAGCTCTGTATCTGGCGGACCCGTGGTGGAACTGACGAGTTCT
GAACACCCGGCCGCAACCCTGGGAGACGTCCCAGGGACTTTGGGGGCCGTTTTTGTGGCCCGACCTGAGG
AAGGGAGTCGATGTGGAATCCGACCCCGTCAGGATATGTGGTTCTGGTAGGAGACGAGAACCTAAAACAG
TTCCCGCCTCCGTCTGAATTTTTGCTTTCGGTTTGGAACCGAAGCCGCGCGTCTTGTCTGCTGCAGCGCT
GCAGCATCGTTCTGTGTTGTCTCTGTCTGACTGTGTTTCTGTATTTGTCTGAAAATTAGGGCCAGACTGT
TACCACTCCCTTAAGTTTGACCTTAGGTCACTGGAAAGATGTCGAGCGGATCGCTCACAACCAGTCGGTA
GATGTCAAGAAGAGACGTTGGGTTACCTTCTGCTCTGCAGAATGGCCAACCTTTAACGTCGGATGGCCGC
GAGACGGCACCTTTAACCGAGACCTCATCACCCAGGTTAAGATCAAGGTCTTTTCACCTGGCCCGCATGG
ACACCCAGACCAGGTCCCCTACATCGTGACCTGGGAAGCCTTGGCTTTTGACCCCCCTCCCTGGGTCAAG
CCCTTTGTACACCCTAAGCCTCCGCCTCCTCTTCCTCCATCCGCCCCGTCTCTCCCCCTTGAACCTCCTC
GTTCGACCCCGCCTCGATCCTCCCTTTATCCAGCCCTCACTCCTTCTCTAGGCGCCGGCCGGATCAGCTT
ACCATGACCGAGTACAAGCCCACGGTGCGCCTCGCCACCCGCGACGACGTCCCCAGGGCCGTACGCACCC
TCGCCGCCGCGTTCGCCGACTACCCCGCCACGCGCCACACCGTCGATCCGGACCGCCACATCGAGCGGGT
CACCGAGCTGCAAGAACTCTTCCTCACGCGCGTCGGGCTCGACATCGGCAAGGTGTGGGTCGCGGACGAC
GGCGCCGCGGTGGCGGTCTGGACCACGCCGGAGAGCGTCGAAGCGGGGGCGGTGTTCGCCGAGATCGGCC
CGCGCATGGCCGAGTTGAGCGGTTCCCGGCTGGCCGCGCAGCAACAGATGGAAGGCCTCCTGGCGCCGCA
CCGGCCCAAGGAGCCCGCGTGGTTCCTGGCCACCGTCGGCGTCTCGCCCGACCACCAGGGCAAGGGTCTG
GGCAGCGCCGTCGTGCTCCCCGGAGTGGAGGCGGCCGAGCGCGCCGGGGTGCCCGCCTTCCTGGAGACCT
CCGCGCCCCGCAACCTCCCCTTCTACGAGCGGCTCGGCTTCACCGTCACCGCCGACGTCGAGGTGCCCGA
AGGACCGCGCACCTGGTGCATGACCCGCAAGCCCGGTGCCTGACGCCCGCCCCACGACCCGCAGCGCCCG
ACCGAAAGGAGCGCACGACCCCATGCATCGGATCTCCCGATCCCCTATGGTGCACTCTCAGTACAATCTG
CTCTGATGCCGCATAGTTAAGCCAGTATCTGCTCCCTGCTTGTGTGTTGGAGGTCGCTGAGTAGTGCGCG
AGCAAAATTTAAGCTACAACAAGGCAAGGCTTGACCGACAATTGCATGAAGAATCTGCTTAGGGTTAGGC
GTTTTGCGCTGCTTCGCGATGTACGGGCCAGATATACGCGTTGACATTGATTATTGACTAGTTATTAATA
GTAATCAATTACGGGGTCATTAGTTCATAGCCCATATATGGAGTTCCGCGTTACATAACTTACGGTAAAT
GGCCCGCCTGGCTGACCGCCCAACGACCCCCGCCCATTGACGTCAATAATGACGTATGTTCCCATAGTAA
CGCCAATAGGGACTTTCCATTGACGTCAATGGGTGGAGTATTTACGGTAAACTGCCCACTTGGCAGTACA
TCAAGTGTATCATATGCCAAGTACGCCCCCTATTGACGTCAATGACGGTAAATGGCCCGCCTGGCATTAT
GCCCAGTACATGACCTTATGGGACTTTCCTACTTGGCAGTACATCTACGTATTAGTCATCGCTATTACCA
TGGTGATGCGGTTTTGGCAGTACATCAATGGGCGTGGATAGCGGTTTGACTCACGGGGATTTCCAAGTCT
CCACCCCATTGACGTCAATGGGAGTTTGTTTTGGCACCAAAATCAACGGGACTTTCCAAAATGTCGTAAC
AACTCCGCCCCATTGACGCAAATGGGCGGTAGGCGTGTACGGTGGGAGGTCTATATAAGCAGAGCTCTCT
GGCTAACTAGAGAACCCACTGCTTACTGGCTTATCGAAATTAATACGACTCACTATAGGGAGACCCAAGC
TTGGTACCGAGCTCGGATCAGCCACCATGGACTACAAAGACGATGACGATAAAGGATCTAGTAAACTCTC
CTTCCGAGCGCGGGCGCTGGACGCCGCCAAACCGCTGCCCATCTACCGCGGCAAGGACATGCCTGATCTC
AACGACTGCGTCTCCATCAACCGGGCCGTGCCCCAGATGCCCACCGGGATGGAGAAGGAGGAGGAATCGG
AACATCACCTACAGCGAGCTATTTCAGCGCAGCAAGTATTTAGAGAAAAAAAAGAGAGCATGGTCATTCC
AGTTCCTGAGGCAGAGAGCAACGTCAACTATTACAATCGCTTGTACAAAGGGGAGTTCAAACAGCCCAAG
CAGTTCATTCATATTCAGCCTTTTAACCTAGACAACGAGCAACCAGATTATGATATGGATTCAGAAGATG
AGACATTATTAAATAGACTTAACAGAAAAATGGAAATTAAACCTTTGCAATTTGAAATTATGATTGACAG
ACTTGAAAAAGCCAGTTCTAACCAGCTTGTAACACTTCAAGAAGCAAAACTGCTGCTAAATGAAGATGAT
TATCTTATTAAAGCTGTATATGACTACTGGGTGAGAAAACGAAAGAACTGCAGGGGGCCATCCCTCATTC
CCCAGATTAAGCAAGAGAAAAGAGATGGCTCTACCAACAATGATCCTTACGTTGCCTTTCGGAGGAGAAC
AGAGAAAATGCAGACTCGGAAGAACCGTAAGAATGATGAAGCTTCTTATGAAAAGATGCTGAAGCTGAGG
CGGGAGTTCAGCAGAGCCATAACAATTTTGGAAATGATTAAGAGAAGAGAAAAAACCAAACGGGAATTAT
TGCACTTAACACTGGAAGTTGTGGAAAAAAGATATCATTTGGGAGACTATGGGGGTGAAATCCTTAATGA
AGTGAAAGTTAATAGATCAGAAAAAGAGTTATATGCCAGTACAGCAACCCTTCATAATGGAAATCATCAC
AAAGTTCAAGAATGTAAAACTAAGCACCCTCATCATTTGTCTTTGAAAGAAGAGGCTTCTGATGTGGTTC
GTCAAAAGAAGAAGTACCCAAAGAAGCCTAAGGCAGAGGCTGGGATAGCCCCTCAGCAGCCCACTCCTGA
GACATTGCCTGTGATCAATAAGAGTGACATTAAGCAATATGACTTTCAGAGCTCAGACGAAGATGAATTT
CCACAGGTGCTGTCTCCAGCTTCAGAGGCTGAGGAGGAGAATGACCCTGACGGTTCCTGTGCTTTCAGAA
GACGGGCAGGATGCCAGTATTACGCTCCGCGTTTGGACCAAGCTAATAACCATATGTGTGAAAATTCAGA
GTTGGCAGACTTGGATAAGTTGAGGTATAAGCATTGTCTTACGACACTTACAGTTCCAAGAAGATGTATA
GGATTTGCAAGGAGGCGAATTGGCAGAGGTGGCAGGGTCATAATGGACCGAATATCCACAGAACATGACC
CCGTCCTGAAACAGATAGACCCTGAGATGCTGAACGGGTTTTCAAGCTCTTCCCAAACTATAGACTTTTC
TTCTAATTTCTCTCGGACCAATGCTTCCAGTAAACCTTGTGAAAATAGACTGTCTCTTTCTGAAATATTA
AGCAATATCAGATCATGTCGACTACAGTGTTTCCAGCCAAGGCTACTAAATGTACAGGACATTGATAGTG
AAGAATGTACCTCAAGAAAACCAGGGCAGACTGTGAGCAGTAAAAGAGTTTCTGCAGCATCCGTAGCTTT
ATTGAACACCAGCAAGAACGGCATATCAGTAACAGGGGGCATCACAGAAGAGCAGTTTCAGACACATCAA
CAGCAGCTAGTTCAAATGCAAAGGCAGCAACTTGCGCAGCTTCATCAGAAACAACAATCCCAGCATTCCT
CACAGCAGACACATCCAAAAGCACAGGGCTCAAGCACCTCTGACTGTATGTCTAAAACACTTGACTCAGC
CAGCGCCCACTTTGCTGCATCTGCAGTGGTCAGTGCTCCTGTTCCAAGTCGCAGTGAGGGATCCAAGGAA
CAGAACACTGGCCACAACAATATGAATGGTGTTGTCCAGCCTTCAGGACCCTCTAAAACATTATATTCCA
CCAATATGGCTTTATCATCCAGCCCAGGGATTTCAGCTGTACAGCTTGTAAGGACAGTTGGCCACACTAC
TACAAACCACTTGATCCCAGCGTTGTGCACAAGCAGTCCTCAGACACTTCCCATGAACAATTCCTGCCTG
ACCAATGCAGTGCACCTCAATAACGTCAGTGTTGTTTCTCCTGTCAATGTGCATATCAATACACGGACTT
CAGCACCATCGCCAACAGCCTTAAAACTTGCCACAGTTGCTGCCAGCATGGACAGAGTGCCAAAGGTTAC
TCCCAGCAGTGCCATCAGCAGCATAGCCAGAGAGAACCATGAACCAGAAAGACTGGGTTTAAATGGACTA
GCAGAGACAACAGTAGCTATGGAGGTGACATAAGAATTCTGCAGATATCCATCACACTGGCGGCCGCTCG
AGCATGCATCTAGAGGGCCGATAAAATAAAAGATTTTATTTAGTCTCCAGAAAAAGGGGGGAATGAAAGA
CCCCACCTGTAGGTTTGGCAAGCTAGCTTAAGTAACGCCATTTTGCAAGGCATGGAAAAATACATAACTG
AGAATAGAGAAGTTCAGATCAAGGTCAGGAACAGATGGAACAGCTGAATATGGGCCAAACAGGATATCTG
TGGTAAGCAGTTCCTGCCCCGGCTCAGGGCCAAGAACAGATGGAACAGCTGAATATGGGCCAAACAGGAT
ATCTGTGGTAAGCAGTTCCTGCCCCGGCTCAGGGCCAAGAACAGATGGTCCCCAGATGCGGTCCAGCCCT
CAGCAGTTTCTAGAGAACCATCAGATGTTTCCAGGGTGCCCCAAGGACCTGAAATGACCCTGTGCCTTAT
TTGAACTAACCAATCAGTTCGCTTCTCGCTTCTGTTCGCGCGCTTCTGCTCCCCGAGCTCAATAAAAGAG
CCCACAACCCCTCACTCGGGGCGCCAGTCCTCCGATTGACTGAGTCGCCCGGGTACCCGTGTATCCAATA
AACCCTCTTGCAGTTGCATCCGACTTGTGGTCTCGCTGTTCCTTGGGAGGGTCTCCTCTGAGTGATTGAC
TACCCGTCAGCGGGGGTCTTTCACATGCAGCATGTATCAAAATTAATTTGGTTTTTTTTCTTAAGTATTT
ACATTAAATGGCCATAGTTGCATTAATGAATCGGCCAACGCGCGGGGAGAGGCGGTTTGCGTATTGGGCG
CT
